Addgene plasmid #127348: pCAGGs-BFP
Purpose: Expresses BFP constitutively via the CAGGS promoter in mammalian cells
Depositing lab: Phil Sharp. Depositing organization: Massachusetts Institute of Technology.
Backbone
  Vector backbone: pCAGGs
  Backbone manufacturer: Allan Gurtan (Phil Sharp Lab)
  Total vector size (bp): 5447
  Vector type: Mammalian Expression
Growth in bacteria
  Bacterial resistance: Ampicillin, 100 μg/mL
  Growth temperature: 37°C
  Growth strain: DH5alpha
  Copy number: Unknown
Gene/Insert
  Gene/Insert name: Blue Fluorescent Protein (alt name: BFP)
  Species: Synthetic
  Insert size (bp): 720
  Promoter: CAGGS Promoter
  Cloning method: Gibson Cloning
  Sequencing primers: 5′ GGTTCGGCTTCTGGCGTGTGACC; 3′ CCCATATGTCCTTCCGAGTG
Terms and licenses: Academic/Nonprofit Terms; Industry Terms: Not Available to Industry
How to cite: pCAGGs-BFP was a gift from Phil Sharp (Addgene plasmid # 127348 ; http://n2t.net/addgene:127348 ; RRID:Addgene_127348)
