[The description below was written by a language model from this plasmid's Addgene catalogue record and pLannotate feature annotations shown in this document.]
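Description:
pCAGGs-BFP is a 5,447 bp mammalian expression plasmid built on the pCAGGs backbone that drives constitutive production of a blue fluorescent protein. It is propagated in E. coli through a high-copy ColE1/pUC-type origin and selected with ampicillin via the β-lactamase gene and its native promoter. No mammalian selection marker is annotated, so the plasmid appears suited mainly to transient transfection. The catalogue lists copy number as unknown.

The expression cassette is the classic CAG arrangement. It combines the human cytomegalovirus immediate-early enhancer, the chicken β-actin promoter and a chimeric chicken β-actin/rabbit β-globin intron, which together give strong, broadly active transcription in many mammalian cell types. Downstream sits the roughly 720 bp synthetic BFP insert, introduced by Gibson cloning. The sequence annotation identifies it as EBFP2, a rapidly maturing monomeric blue variant derived from Aequorea victoria GFP. Transcripts are terminated by the rabbit β-globin polyadenylation signal. A short β-globin coding fragment annotated just upstream of the reporter is most likely residual exon sequence from the intron/splice acceptor region, not a deliberate fusion partner. No epitope tags or localisation signals are annotated.

The remaining backbone carries lac promoter/operator remnants, lacI fragments, a partial SV40 promoter and an SV40 poly(A) signal, all of which look like cloning vestiges. It also contains an SV40 origin, which can support episomal replication in cells expressing large T antigen. The record supports use as a constitutive blue fluorescent marker in mammalian cells, for example as a transfection control or a co-transfection reporter alongside green or red fluorophores.
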