Features (pLannotate 1.2.2; 17 found; start..end, strand, type, name):
      4..383     +  enhancer       CMV enhancer: human cytomegalovirus immediate early enhancer
    385..662     +  promoter       chicken β-actin promoter: No description available
    663..1679    +  intron         chimeric intron: chimera between introns from chicken β-actin and rabbit β-globin
   1677..1739    +  CDS            HBB (fragment): HBB_LEPEU - Experimental evidence at protein level: Swiss-Prot protein existence level 1. Involved in oxygen transport from the lung to the various peripheral tissues. From Lepus europaeus (European hare).
   1739..2455    +  CDS            EBFP2: EBFP2 is a basic (constitutively fluorescent) blue fluorescent protein published in 2007, derived from Aequorea victoria. It is reported to be a rapidly-maturing monomer with moderate acid sensitivity.
   2533..2588    +  polyA_signal   β-globin poly(A) signal: rabbit β-globin polyadenylation signal (Gil and Proudfoot, 1987)
   2973..2989    -  protein_bind   lac operator: The lac repressor binds to the lac operator to inhibit transcription in E. coli. This inhibition can be relieved by adding lactose or isopropyl-β-D-thiogalactopyranoside (IPTG). lac repressor encoded by lacI
   2997..3027    -  promoter       lac promoter: promoter for the E. coli lac operon
   3042..3063    -  protein_bind   CAP binding site: CAP binding activates transcription in the presence of cAMP. E. coli catabolite activator protein
   3076..3115    -  CDS            lacI (fragment): lac repressor; lacI; The lac repressor binds to the lac operator to inhibit transcription in E. coli. This inhibition can be relieved by adding lactose or isopropyl-β-D-thiogalactopyranoside (IPTG).
   3122..3144    +  promoter       SV40 promoter (fragment): SV40 enhancer and early promoter
   3168..3303    +  rep_origin     SV40 ori: SV40 origin of replication
   3323..3457    +  polyA_signal   SV40 poly(A) signal: SV40 polyadenylation signal
   3459..3513    -  CDS            lacI (fragment): lac repressor; lacI; The lac repressor binds to the lac operator to inhibit transcription in E. coli. This inhibition can be relieved by adding lactose or isopropyl-β-D-thiogalactopyranoside (IPTG).
   3696..4284    -  rep_origin     ori: high-copy-number ColE1/pMB1/pBR322/pUC origin of replication
   4455..5315    -  CDS            AmpR: β-lactamase; bla; confers resistance to ampicillin, carbenicillin, and related antibiotics
   5316..5420    -  promoter       AmpR promoter: bla
>Addgene plasmid #127348 | pCAGGs-BFP | addgene full sequence | sequence record 246576 | Addgene NGS Result
GTCGACATTGATTATTGACTAGTTATTAATAGTAATCAATTACGGGGTCATTAGTTCATAGCCCATATAT
GGAGTTCCGCGTTACATAACTTACGGTAAATGGCCCGCCTGGCTGACCGCCCAACGACCCCCGCCCATTG
ACGTCAATAATGACGTATGTTCCCATAGTAACGCCAATAGGGACTTTCCATTGACGTCAATGGGTGGAGT
ATTTACGGTAAACTGCCCACTTGGCAGTACATCAAGTGTATCATATGCCAAGTACGCCCCCTATTGACGT
CAATGACGGTAAATGGCCCGCCTGGCATTATGCCCAGTACATGACCTTATGGGACTTTCCTACTTGGCAG
TACATCTACGTATTAGTCATCGCTATTACCATGGTCGAGGTGAGCCCCACGTTCTGCTTCACTCTCCCCA
TCTCCCCCCCCTCCCCACCCCCAATTTTGTATTTATTTATTTTTTAATTATTTTGTGCAGCGATGGGGGC
GGGGGGGGGGGGGGGGCGCGCGCCRGGSGGGGGGGGGGGGGGSGGGGGGSGGGGSGGGGSGAGGCGGAGA
GGTGCGGCGGCAGCCAATCAGAGCGGCGCGCTCCGAAAGTTTCCTTTTATGGCGAGGCGGCGGCGGCGGC
GGCCCTATAAAAAGCGAAGCGCGCGGCGGGCGGGAGTCGCTGCGCGCTGCCTTCGCCCCGTGCCCCGCTC
CGCCGCCGCCTCGCGCCGCCCGCCCCGGCTCTGACTGACCGCGTTACTCCCACAGGTGAGCGGGCGGGAC
GGCCCTTCTCCTCCGGGCTGTAATTAGCGCTTGGTTTAATGACGGCTTGTTTCTTTTCTGTGGCTGCGTG
AAAGCCTTGAGGGGCTCCGGGAGGGCCCTTTGTGCGGGGGGAGCGGCTCGGGGGGTGCGTGCGTGTGTGT
GTGCGTGGGGAGCGCCGCGTGCGGCTCCGCGCTGCCCGGCGGCTGTGAGCGCTGCGGGCGCGGCGCGGGG
CTTTGTGCGCTCCGCAGTGTGCGCGAGGGGAGCGCGGCCGGGGGCGGTGCCCCGCGGTGCGGGGGGGGCT
GCGAGGGGAACAAAGGCTGCGTGCGGGGTGTGTGCGTGGGGGGGTGAGCAGGGGGTGTGGGCGCGTCGGT
CGGGCTGCAACCCCCCCTGCACCCCCCTCCCCGAGTTGCTGAGCACGGCCCGGCTTCGGGTGCGGGGCTC
CGTACGGGGCGTGGCGCGGGGCTCGCCGTGCCGGGCGGGGGGTGGCGGCAGGTGGGGGTGCCGGGCGGGG
CGGGGCCGCCTCGGGCCGGGGRGGGCTCGGGGGAGGGGCGCGGCGGCCCCCGGAGCGCCGGCGGCTGTCG
AGGCGCGGCGAGCCGCAGCCATTGCCTTTTATGGTAATCGTGCGAGAGGGCGCAGGGACTTCCTTTGTCC
CAAATCTGTGCGGAGCCGAAATCTGGGAGGCGCCGCCGCACCCCCTCTAGCGGGCGCGGGGCGAAGCGGT
GCGGCGCCGGCAGGAAGGAAATGGGCGGGGAGGGCCTTCGTGCGTCGCCGCGCCGCCGTCCCCTTCTCCC
TCTCCAGCCTCGGGGCTGTCCGCGGGGGGACGGCTGCCTTCGGGGGGGACGGGGCAGGGCGGGGTTCGGC
TTCTGGCGTGTGACCGGCGGCTCTAGAGCCTCTGCTAACCATGTTCATGCCTTCTTCTTTTTCCTACAGC
TCCTGGGCAACGTGCTGGTTATTGTGCTGTCTCATCATTTTGGCAAAGAATTGCCACCATGGTGAGCAAG
GGCGAGGAGCTGTTCACCGGGGTGGTGCCCATCCTGGTCGAGCTGGACGGCGACGTAAACGGCCACAAGT
TCAGCGTGAGGGGCGAGGGCGAGGGCGATGCCACCAACGGCAAGCTGACCCTGAAGTTCATCTGCACCAC
CGGCAAGCTGCCCGTGCCCTGGCCCACCCTCGTGACCACCCTGAGCCACGGCGTGCAGTGCTTCGCCCGC
TACCCCGACCACATGAAGCAGCACGACTTCTTCAAGTCCGCCATGCCCGAAGGCTACGTCCAGGAGCGCA
CCATCTTCTTCAAGGACGACGGCACCTACAAGACCCGCGCCGAGGTGAAGTTCGAGGGCGACACCCTGGT
GAACCGCATCGAGCTGAAGGGCGTCGACTTCAAGGAGGACGGCAACATCCTGGGGCACAAGCTGGAGTAC
AACTTCAACAGCCACAACATCTATATCATGGCCGTCAAGCAGAAGAACGGCATCAAGGTGAACTTCAAGA
TCCGCCACAACGTGGAGGACGGCAGCGTGCAGCTCGCCGACCACTACCAGCAGAACACCCCCATCGGCGA
CGGCCCCGTGCTGCTGCCCGACAGCCACTACCTGAGCACCCAGTCCGTGCTGAGCAAAGACCCCAACGAG
AAGCGCGATCACATGGTCCTGCTGGAGTTCCGCACCGCCGCCGGGATCACTCTCGGCATGGACGAGCTGT
ACAAGTGAGAATTTCGATCTTTTTCCCTCTGCCAAAAATTATGGGGACATCATGAAGCCCCTTGAGCATC
TGACTTCTGGCTAATAAAGGAAATTTATTTTCATTGCAATAGTGTGTTGGAATTTTTTGTGTCTCTCACT
CGGAAGGACATATGGGAGGGCAAATCATTTAAAACATCAGAATGAGTATTTGGTTTAGAGTTTGGCAACA
TATGCCCATATGCTGGCTGCCATGAACAAAGGTTGGCTATAAAGAGGTCATCAGTATATGAAACAGCCCC
CTGCTGTCCATTCCTTATTCCATAGAAAAGCCTTGACTTGAGGTTAGATTTTTTTTATATTTTGTTTTGT
GTTATTTTTTTCTTTAACATCCCTAAAATTTTCCTTACATGTTTTACTAGCCAGATTTTTCCTCCTCTCC
TGACTACTCCCAGTCATAGCTGTCCCTCTTCTCTTATGGAGATCCCTCGACCTGCAGCCCAAGCTTGGCG
TAATCATGGTCATAGCTGTTTCCTGTGTGAAATTGTTATCCGCTCACAATTCCACACAACATACGAGCCG
GAAGCATAAAGTGTAAAGCCTGGGGTGCCTAATGAGTGAGCTAACTCACATTAATTGCGTTGCGCTCACT
GCCCGCTTTCCAGTCGGGAAACCTGTCGTGCCAGCGGATCCGCATCTCAATTAGTCAGCAACCATAGTCC
CGCCCCTAACTCCGCCCATCCCGCCCCTAACTCCGCCCAGTTCCGCCCATTCTCCGCCCCATGGCTGACT
AATTTTTTTTATTTATGCAGAGGCCGAGGCCGCCTCGGCCTCTGAGCTATTCCAGAAGTAGTGAGGAGGC
TTTTTTGGAGGCCTAGGCTTTTGCAAAAAGCTAACTTGTTTATTGCAGCTTATAATGGTTACAAATAAAG
CAATAGCATCACAAATTTCACAAATAAAGCATTTTTTTCACTGCATTCTAGTTGTGGTTTGTCCAAACTC
ATCAATGTATCTTATCATGTCTGGATCCGCTGCATTAATGAATCGGCCAACGCGCGGGGAGAGGCGGTTT
GCGTATTGGGCGCTCTTCCGCTTCCTCGCTCACTGACTCGCTGCGCTCGGTCGTTCGGCTGCGGCGAGCG
GTATCAGCTCACTCAAAGGCGGTAATACGGTTATCCACAGAATCAGGGGATAACGCAGGAAAGAACATGT
GAGCAAAAGGCCAGCAAAAGGCCAGGAACCGTAAAAAGGCCGCGTTGCTGGCGTTTTTCCATAGGCTCCG
CCCCCCTGACGAGCATCACAAAAATCGACGCTCAAGTCAGAGGTGGCGAAACCCGACAGGACTATAAAGA
TACCAGGCGTTTCCCCCTGGAAGCTCCCTCGTGCGCTCTCCTGTTCCGACCCTGCCGCTTACCGGATACC
TGTCCGCCTTTCTCCCTTCGGGAAGCGTGGCGCTTTCTCATAGCTCACGCTGTAGGTATCTCAGTTCGGT
GTAGGTCGTTCGCTCCAAGCTGGGCTGTGTGCACGAACCCCCCGTTCAGCCCGACCGCTGCGCCTTATCC
GGTAACTATCGTCTTGAGTCCAACCCGGTAAGACACGACTTATCGCCACTGGCAGCAGCCACTGGTAACA
GGATTAGCAGAGCGAGGTATGTAGGCGGTGCTACAGAGTTCTTGAAGTGGTGGCCTAACTACGGCTACAC
TAGAAGAACAGTATTTGGTATCTGCGCTCTGCTGAAGCCAGTTACCTTCGGAAAAAGAGTTGGTAGCTCT
TGATCCGGCAAACAAACCACCGCTGGTAGCGGTGGTTTTTTTGTTTGCAAGCAGCAGATTACGCGCAGAA
AAAAAGGATCTCAAGAAGATCCTTTGATCTTTTCTACGGGGTCTGACGCTCAGTGGAACGAAAACTCACG
TTAAGGGATTTTGGTCATGAGATTATCAAAAAGGATCTTCACCTAGATCCTTTTAAATTAAAAATGAAGT
TTTAAATCAATCTAAAGTATATATGAGTAAACTTGGTCTGACAGTTACCAATGCTTAATCAGTGAGGCAC
CTATCTCAGCGATCTGTCTATTTCGTTCATCCATAGTTGCCTGACTCCCCGTCGTGTAGATAACTACGAT
ACGGGAGGGCTTACCATCTGGCCCCAGTGCTGCAATGATACCGCGAGACCCACGCTCACCGGCTCCAGAT
TTATCAGCAATAAACCAGCCAGCCGGAAGGGCCGAGCGCAGAAGTGGTCCTGCAACTTTATCCGCCTCCA
TCCAGTCTATTAATTGTTGCCGGGAAGCTAGAGTAAGTAGTTCGCCAGTTAATAGTTTGCGCAACGTTGT
TGCCATTGCTACAGGCATCGTGGTGTCACGCTCGTCGTTTGGTATGGCTTCATTCAGCTCCGGTTCCCAA
CGATCAAGGCGAGTTACATGATCCCCCATGTTGTGCAAAAAAGCGGTTAGCTCCTTCGGTCCTCCGATCG
TTGTCAGAAGTAAGTTGGCCGCAGTGTTATCACTCATGGTTATGGCAGCACTGCATAATTCTCTTACTGT
CATGCCATCCGTAAGATGCTTTTCTGTGACTGGTGAGTACTCAACCAAGTCATTCTGAGAATAGTGTATG
CGGCGACCGAGTTGCTCTTGCCCGGCGTCAATACGGGATAATACCGCGCCACATAGCAGAACTTTAAAAG
TGCTCATCATTGGAAAACGTTCTTCGGGGCGAAAACTCTCAAGGATCTTACCGCTGTTGAGATCCAGTTC
GATGTAACCCACTCGTGCACCCAACTGATCTTCAGCATCTTTTACTTTCACCAGCGTTTCTGGGTGAGCA
AAAACAGGAAGGCAAAATGCCGCAAAAAAGGGAATAAGGGCGACACGGAAATGTTGAATACTCATACTCT
TCCTTTTTCAATATTATTGAAGCATTTATCAGGGTTATTGTCTCATGAGCGGATACATATTTGAATGTAT
TTAGAAAAATAAACAAATAGGGGTTCCGCGCACATTTCCCCGAAAAGTGCCACCTGG
